Addgene plasmid #70270: pLV-tetO-Gata3
Purpose: Lentiviral plasmid for tetracycline/doxycycline dependent expression of murine Gata3
Depositing lab: Hubert Schorle. Depositing organization: Universitaetsklinikum Bonn. Publication: Direct Induction of Trophoblast Stem Cells from Murine Fibroblasts. Kubaczka C, Senner CE, Cierlitza M, Arauzo-Bravo MJ, Kuckenberg P, Peitz M, Hemberger M, Schorle H. Cell Stem Cell. 2015 Sep 22. pii: S1934-5909(15)00360-4. doi: 10.1016/j.stem.2015.08.005. PubMed 26412560.
Backbone
  Vector backbone: pLV-tetO
  Backbone manufacturer: Hochedlinger Lab (Stadtfeld et al Cell Stem Cell. 2008 Mar 6. 2(3):230-40.)
  Backbone size w/o insert (bp): 8370
  Total vector size (bp): 10437
  Vector type: Mammalian Expression, Lentiviral
Growth in bacteria
  Bacterial resistance: Ampicillin, 100 μg/mL
  Growth temperature: 37°C
  Growth strain: NEB Stable
  Copy number: High Copy
Gene/Insert
  Gene/Insert name: GATA binding protein 3 (alt name: Gata3, Gata-3)
  Species: M. musculus (mouse)
  Insert size (bp): 2067
  GenBank ID: NM_008091
  Entrez Gene: Gata3 (a.k.a. Gata-3, jal)
  Promoter: tetO
  Cloning method: Restriction Enzyme; 5′ cloning site EcoRI (not destroyed); 3′ cloning site EcoRI (not destroyed)
  Sequencing primers: 5′ CMV-Promoter F: ACGCCATCCACGCTGTTTTGACCT; 3′ WPRE-R: CATAGCGTAAAAGGAGCAACA
Terms and licenses: Academic/Nonprofit Terms; Industry Terms: Not Available to Industry
Depositor comments: The coding sequence for murine Gata3 (together with parts of the 5' and 3' UTR) was inserted into the EcoRI site of the pLV-tetO vector (pLV-tetO vector backbone was obtained through EcoRI mediated excision of Oct4 cDNA from pLV-tetO-Oct4 (Stadtfeld et al., 2008, Addgene Plasmid #19766), kindly provided by K. Hochedlinger (Harvard University)
How to cite: pLV-tetO-Gata3 was a gift from Hubert Schorle (Addgene plasmid # 70270 ; http://n2t.net/addgene:70270 ; RRID:Addgene_70270)
