[The description below was written by a language model from this plasmid's Addgene catalogue record and pLannotate feature annotations shown in this document.]
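Description:
pLV-tetO-Gata3 is a 10.4 kb HIV-1-based lentiviral transfer plasmid for tetracycline/doxycycline-dependent expression of mouse Gata3 in mammalian cells. It was made by replacing the Oct4 cDNA of pLV-tetO-Oct4 with a roughly 2.1 kb EcoRI fragment that carries the Gata3 coding sequence plus parts of its 5′ and 3′ UTRs. In bacteria it is maintained through a high-copy ColE1/pUC-type origin and selected with ampicillin via the β-lactamase gene. An f1 origin is also present.

Viral genomic RNA is transcribed from a CMV enhancer/promoter fused to a truncated 5′ LTR. Downstream of this lie the Ψ packaging signal with a gag fragment, the Rev response element for Rev-dependent nuclear export, and the cPPT/CTS. The expression cassette consists of a tetracycline response element with seven tetO copies joined to a minimal CMV promoter, followed by the Gata3 open reading frame and a WPRE that enhances transcript expression. A second truncated LTR annotation and a bGH polyadenylation signal close the viral unit. Because the TRE/minimal promoter has little activity alone, induction requires a tetracycline-controlled transactivator. None is annotated on this plasmid, so it must be provided separately. The annotated viral coding regions are only fragments, so packaging functions must likewise be supplied in trans.

Outside the LTR-flanked region, an SV40/EM7-driven BleoR (Zeocin resistance) cassette is annotated. Given its position, it would not be carried into the integrated provirus, and no mammalian selection marker or reporter is annotated within the viral unit. The associated publication concerns direct induction of trophoblast stem cells from mouse fibroblasts, which is consistent with use of this vector for inducible delivery of a transcription factor in cell-fate conversion experiments.
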