Features (pLannotate 1.2.2; 32 found; start..end, strand, type, name):
     31..83      -  misc_feature   bom (fragment): basis of mobility region from pBR322
    238..617     +  enhancer       CMV enhancer: human cytomegalovirus immediate early enhancer
    618..817     +  promoter       CMV promoter: human cytomegalovirus (CMV) immediate early promoter
    835..1015    +  LTR            5' LTR (truncated): truncated 5' long terminal repeat (LTR) from HIV-1
   1062..1187    +  misc_feature   HIV-1 Ψ: packaging signal of human immunodeficiency virus type 1
   1171..1534    +  CDS            HIV-1 gag (fragment): gag protein from human immunodeficiency virus 1; gag
   1680..1913    +  misc_feature   RRE: The Rev response element (RRE) of HIV-1 allows for Rev-dependent mRNA export from the nucleus to the cytoplasm.
   2290..2390    +  CDS            Rev (fragment): human immunodeficiency virus 1 (HIV-1) Rev protein; rev; enhances nuclear export of unspliced and incompletely spliced viral mRNAs
   2440..2557    +  misc_feature   cPPT/CTS: central polypurine tract and central termination sequence of HIV-1
   2610..2880    +  protein_bind   tetracycline response element: contains seven copies of the tetracycline operator tetO tetracycline repressor TetR
   2891..2908    +  misc_feature   MCS (fragment): pUC18/19 multiple cloning site
   2913..2950    +  promoter       minimal CMV promoter: human cytomegalovirus (CMV) immediate early promoter
   3255..4583    +  CDS            Gata3: GATA3_MOUSE - Also known as Gata-3. Experimental evidence at protein level: Swiss-Prot protein existence level 1. Transcriptional activator which binds to the enhancer of the T-cell receptor alpha and delta genes. Binds to the consensus sequence 5'-AGATAG-3'. Required for the T-helper 2 (Th2) differentiation process following immune and inflammatory responses. From Mus musculus (Mouse).
   5103..5129    +  misc_feature   MCS (fragment): pBluescript multiple cloning site
   5129..5717    +  misc_feature   WPRE: woodchuck hepatitis virus posttranscriptional regulatory element
   5654..6235    +  CDS            nef (fragment): NEF_HV1H2 - Experimental evidence at protein level: Swiss-Prot protein existence level 1. Extracellular Nef protein targets CD4(+) T-lymphocytes for apoptosis by interacting with CXCR4 surface receptors. From Human immunodeficiency virus type 1 group M subtype B (isolate HXB2) (HIV-1).
   6242..6422    +  LTR            5' LTR (truncated): truncated 5' long terminal repeat (LTR) from HIV-1
   6454..6678    +  polyA_signal   bGH poly(A) signal: bovine growth hormone polyadenylation signal
   6682..6703    +  promoter       SV40 promoter (fragment): SV40 enhancer and early promoter
   6724..7152    +  rep_origin     f1 ori (sequence partly withheld): f1 bacteriophage origin of replication; arrow indicates direction of (+) strand synthesis
   7166..7495    +  promoter       SV40 promoter: SV40 enhancer and early promoter
   7543..7590    +  promoter       EM7 promoter: synthetic bacterial promoter&nbsp
   7609..7983    +  CDS            BleoR: antibiotic-binding protein; Sh ble from Streptoalloteichus hindustanus; confers resistance to bleomycin, phleomycin, and Zeocin™
   7993..8118    +  CDS            ble (fragment): BLE_KLEPN - Experimental evidence at protein level: Swiss-Prot protein existence level 1. Binding protein with a strong affinity to the bleomycin family of antibiotics. Binds to CL990; an antimitotic-antibiotic compound. From Klebsiella pneumoniae.
   8113..8234    +  polyA_signal   SV40 poly(A) signal: SV40 polyadenylation signal
   8307..8323    -  protein_bind   lac operator: The lac repressor binds to the lac operator to inhibit transcription in E. coli. This inhibition can be relieved by adding lactose or isopropyl-β-D-thiogalactopyranoside (IPTG). lac repressor encoded by lacI
   8331..8361    -  promoter       lac promoter: promoter for the E. coli lac operon
   8376..8397    -  protein_bind   CAP binding site: CAP binding activates transcription in the presence of cAMP. E. coli catabolite activator protein
   8410..8502    -  CDS            lacI (fragment): lac repressor; lacI; The lac repressor binds to the lac operator to inhibit transcription in E. coli. This inhibition can be relieved by adding lactose or isopropyl-β-D-thiogalactopyranoside (IPTG).
   8685..9273    -  rep_origin     ori: high-copy-number ColE1/pMB1/pBR322/pUC origin of replication
   9444..10304   -  CDS            AmpR: β-lactamase; bla; confers resistance to ampicillin, carbenicillin, and related antibiotics
  10305..10409   -  promoter       AmpR promoter: bla
>Addgene plasmid #70270 | pLV-tetO-Gata3 | depositor full sequence | sequence record 126549 | pLV-tetO-Gata3 sequence 10437 bps
GTCGACGGATCGGGAGATCTCCCGATCCCCTATGGTGCACTCTCAGTACAATCTGCTCTGATGCCGCATA
GTTAAGCCAGTATCTGCTCCCTGCTTGTGTGTTGGAGGTCGCTGAGTAGTGCGCGAGCAAAATTTAAGCT
ACAACAAGGCAAGGCTTGACCGACAATTGCATGAAGAATCTGCTTAGGGTTAGGCGTTTTGCGCTGCTTC
GCGATGTACGGGCCAGATATACGCGTTGACATTGATTATTGACTAGTTATTAATAGTAATCAATTACGGG
GTCATTAGTTCATAGCCCATATATGGAGTTCCGCGTTACATAACTTACGGTAAATGGCCCGCCTGGCTGA
CCGCCCAACGACCCCCGCCCATTGACGTCAATAATGACGTATGTTCCCATAGTAACGCCAATAGGGACTT
TCCATTGACGTCAATGGGTGGAGTATTTACGGTAAACTGCCCACTTGGCAGTACATCAAGTGTATCATAT
GCCAAGTACGCCCCCTATTGACGTCAATGACGGTAAATGGCCCGCCTGGCATTATGCCCAGTACATGACC
TTATGGGACTTTCCTACTTGGCAGTACATCTACGTATTAGTCATCGCTATTACCATGGTGATGCGGTTTT
GGCAGTACATCAATGGGCGTGGATAGCGGTTTGACTCACGGGGATTTCCAAGTCTCCACCCCATTGACGT
CAATGGGAGTTTGTTTTGGCACCAAAATCAACGGGACTTTCCAAAATGTCGTAACAACTCCGCCCCATTG
ACGCAAATGGGCGGTAGGCGTGTACGGTGGGAGGTCTATATAAGCAGCGCGTTTTGCCTGTACTGGGTCT
CTCTGGTTAGACCAGATCTGAGCCTGGGAGCTCTCTGGCTAACTAGGGAACCCACTGCTTAAGCCTCAAT
AAAGCTTGCCTTGAGTGCTTCAAGTAGTGTGTGCCCGTCTGTTGTGTGACTCTGGTAACTAGAGATCCCT
CAGACCCTTTTAGTCAGTGTGGAAAATCTCTAGCAGTGGCGCCCGAACAGGGACTTGAAAGCGAAAGGGA
AACCAGAGGAGCTCTCTCGACGCAGGACTCGGCTTGCTGAAGCGCGCACGGCAAGAGGCGAGGGGCGGCG
ACTGGTGAGTACGCCAAAAATTTTGACTAGCGGAGGCTAGAAGGAGAGAGATGGGTGCGAGAGCGTCAGT
ATTAAGCGGGGGAGAATTAGATCGCGATGGGAAAAAATTCGGTTAAGGCCAGGGGGAAAGAAAAAATATA
AATTAAAACATATAGTATGGGCAAGCAGGGAGCTAGAACGATTCGCAGTTAATCCTGGCCTGTTAGAAAC
ATCAGAAGGCTGTAGACAAATACTGGGACAGCTACAACCATCCCTTCAGACAGGATCAGAAGAACTTAGA
TCATTATATAATACAGTAGCAACCCTCTATTGTGTGCATCAAAGGATAGAGATAAAAGACACCAAGGAAG
CTTTAGACAAGATAGAGGAAGAGCAAAACAAAAGTAAGACCACCGCACAGCAAGCGGCCGCTGATCTTCA
GACCTGGAGGAGGAGATATGAGGGACAATTGGAGAAGTGAATTATATAAATATAAAGTAGTAAAAATTGA
ACCATTAGGAGTAGCACCCACCAAGGCAAAGAGAAGAGTGGTGCAGAGAGAAAAAAGAGCAGTGGGAATA
GGAGCTTTGTTCCTTGGGTTCTTGGGAGCAGCAGGAAGCACTATGGGCGCAGCGTCAATGACGCTGACGG
TACAGGCCAGACAATTATTGTCTGGTATAGTGCAGCAGCAGAACAATTTGCTGAGGGCTATTGAGGCGCA
ACAGCATCTGTTGCAACTCACAGTCTGGGGCATCAAGCAGCTCCAGGCAAGAATCCTGGCTGTGGAAAGA
TACCTAAAGGATCAACAGCTCCTGGGGATTTGGGGTTGCTCTGGAAAACTCATTTGCACCACTGCTGTGC
CTTGGAATGCTAGTTGGAGTAATAAATCTCTGGAACAGATTTGGAATCACACGACCTGGATGGAGTGGGA
CAGAGAAATTAACAATTACACAAGCTTAATACACTCCTTAATTGAAGAATCGCAAAACCAGCAAGAAAAG
AATGAACAAGAATTATTGGAATTAGATAAATGGGCAAGTTTGTGGAATTGGTTTAACATAACAAATTGGC
TGTGGTATATAAAATTATTCATAATGATAGTAGGAGGCTTGGTAGGTTTAAGAATAGTTTTTGCTGTACT
TTCTATAGTGAATAGAGTTAGGCAGGGATATTCACCATTATCGTTTCAGACCCACCTCCCAACCCCGAGG
GGACCCGACAGGCCCGAAGGAATAGAAGAAGAAGGTGGAGAGAGAGACAGAGACAGATCCATTCGATTAG
TGAACGGATCGGCACTGCGTGCGCCAATTCTGCAGACAAATGGCAGTATTCATCCACAATTTTAAAAGAA
AAGGGGGGATTGGGGGGTACAGTGCAGGGGAAAGAATAGTAGACATAATAGCAACAGACATACAAACTAA
AGAATTACAAAAACAAATTACAAAAATTCAAAATTTTCGGGTTTATTACAGGGACAGCAGAGATCCAGTT
TGGTTATCGAGTTTACCACTCCCTATCAGTGATAGAGAAAAGTGAAAGTCGAGTTTACCACTCCCTATCA
GTGATAGAGAAAAGTGAAAGTCGAGTTTACCACTCCCTATCAGTGATAGAGAAAAGTGAAAGTCGAGTTT
ACCACTCCCTATCAGTGATAGAGAAAAGTGAAAGTCGAGTTTACCACTCCCTATCAGTGATAGAGAAAAG
TGAAAGTCGAGTTTACCACTCCCTATCAGTGATAGAGAAAAGTGAAAGTCGAGTTTACCACTCCCTATCA
GTGATAGAGAAAAGTGAAAGTCGAGCTCGGTACCCGGGTCGAGTAGGCGTGTACGGTGGGAGGCCTATAT
AAGCAGAGCTCGTTTAGTGAACCGTCAGATCGCCTGGAGACGCCATCCACGCTGTTTTGACCTCCATAGA
AGACACCGGGACCGATCCAGCCTCCGCGGCCCCGAATTCCAACTATCCCGCAAAGATTTTTCTTTCCTCC
CTAAACCCTCCTTTTTGCTCTCCTTTTCTATACCCTTAACTGCAAACAAACCATTAAACGACCCCTCTCC
TGGGCCTCCGACGGCAGGAGTCCGCGGACCTCCCAGGCCGACAGCCCTCCCTCTACCCGCGAGGGTTCCG
GGCCGGGCGAGAGGGCGCGAGCACAGCCGAGGACATGGAGGTGACTGCGGACCAGCCGCGCTGGGTGAGC
CACCATCACCCCGCGGTCCTCAACGGTCAGCACCCAGACACGCACCACCCGGGCCTCGGCCATTCGTACA
TGGAAGCTCAGTATCCGCTGACGGAAGAGGTGGACGTACTTTTTAACATCGATGGTCAAGGCAACCACGT
CCCGTCCTACTACGGAAACTCCGTCAGGGCTACGGTGCAGAGGTATCCTCCGACCCACCACGGGAGCCAG
GTATGCCGCCCGCCTCTGCTGCACGGATCTCTGCCCTGGCTGGATGGCGGCAAAGCCCTGAGCAGCCACC
ACACCGCCTCGCCCTGGAACCTCAGCCCCTTCTCCAAGACGTCCATCCACCACGGCTCTCCGGGGCCTCT
GTCCGTTTACCCTCCGGCTTCATCCTCTTCTCTGGCGGCCGGCCACTCCAGTCCTCATCTCTTCACCTTC
CCGCCCACCCCGCCGAAAGACGTCTCCCCAGACCCGTCGCTGTCCACCCCGGGATCCGCCGGGTCGGCCA
GGCAAGATGAGAAAGAGTGCCTCAAGTATCAGGTGCAGCTGCCAGATAGCATGAAGCTGGAGACGTCTCA
CTCTCGAGGCAGCATGACCACCCTGGGTGGGGCCTCATCCTCAGCCCACCACCCCATTACCACCTATCCG
CCCTATGTGCCCGAGTACAGCTCTGGACTCTTCCCACCCAGCAGCCTGCTGGGAGGATCCCCTACCGGGT
TCGGATGTAAGTCGAGGCCCAAGGCACGATCCAGCACAGAAGGCAGGGAGTGTGTGAACTGCGGGGCAAC
CTCTACCCCACTGTGGCGGCGAGATGGTACCGGGCACTACCTTTGCAATGCCTGCGGACTCTACCATAAA
ATGAATGGGCAGAACCGGCCCCTTATCAAGCCCAAGCGAAGGCTGTCGGCAGCAAGGAGAGCAGGGACAT
CCTGCGCGAACTGTCAGACCACCACCACCACCCTCTGGAGGAGGAACGCTAATGGGGACCCGGTCTGCAA
TGCCTGTGGGCTGTACTACAAGCTTCATAATATTAACAGACCCCTGACTATGAAGAAAGAAGGCATCCAG
ACCCGAAACCGGAAGATGTCTAGCAAATCGAAAAAGTGCAAAAAGGTGCATGACGCGCTGGAGGACTTCC
CCAAGAGCAGCTCCTTCAACCCGGCCGCTCTCTCCAGACACATGTCATCCCTGAGCCACATCTCTCCCTT
CAGCCACTCCAGCCACATGCTGACCACACCGACGCCCATGCATCCGCCCTCCGGCCTCTCCTTCGGACCT
CACCACCCTTCCAGCATGGTCACCGCCATGGGTTAGAGAGGCAGAGCCCTGCTCCACATGCGTGAGGAGT
CTCCAAGTGTGCGAAGAGTTCCTCCGACCCCTTCTACTTGCGTTTTTCGCAGGAGCAGTATCATGAAGCC
CGAAAGCGACAGATCTGTGTTTTTGAAGGCAGAAAGCAAAATGTTTGCTTCTTTTTTCAAAGGAGCTCGA
GGTGGTGTCTGCATTCCAACCACTGAATCCGGATCCCATTTGTGAATAAGCCATTCAGACTCATATTCCC
TATTTAACAGGGTCTCTAGTGCTGTGAAAAAAATATTGCTGAACATTGCATATAACTTATATTGTAAGAA
ATACTGTACATTTGAGGAAGACTTTATTGTACCTGGATAGCTGTAAGAAAGGCATGAAGGACGCCAAGAG
TTTTAAGGAATATAGGGGGATTAAAGTATGGAGATACAGAAGAAACCACTAAGTCTGATGTCCAAATGGG
CACACTGTCAGTTTTGTTTCCCTTCAGTTGTTTGATGCATTTAAAAAAAAAAAAAAGAAAGAAGGAATTC
GATATCAAGCTTATCGATAATCAACCTCTGGATTACAAAATTTGTGAAAGATTGACTGGTATTCTTAACT
ATGTTGCTCCTTTTACGCTATGTGGATACGCTGCTTTAATGCCTTTGTATCATGCTATTGCTTCCCGTAT
GGCTTTCATTTTCTCCTCCTTGTATAAATCCTGGTTGCTGTCTCTTTATGAGGAGTTGTGGCCCGTTGTC
AGGCAACGTGGCGTGGTGTGCACTGTGTTTGCTGACGCAACCCCCACTGGTTGGGGCATTGCCACCACCT
GTCAGCTCCTTTCCGGGACTTTCGCTTTCCCCCTCCCTATTGCCACGGCGGAACTCATCGCCGCCTGCCT
TGCCCGCTGCTGGACAGGGGCTCGGCTGTTGGGCACTGACAATTCCGTGGTGTTGTCGGGGAAATCATCG
TCCTTTCCTTGGCTGCTCGCCTGTGTTGCCACCTGGATTCTGCGCGGGACGTCCTTCTGCTACGTCCCTT
CGGCCCTCAATCCAGCGGACCTTCCTTCCCGCGGCCTGCTGCCGGCTCTGCGGCCTCTTCCGCGTCTTCG
CCTTCGCCCTCAGACGAGTCGGATCTCCCTTTGGGCCGCCTCCCCGCATCGATACCGTCGACCTCGAGAC
CTAGAAAAACATGGAGCAATCACAAGTAGCAATACAGCAGCTACCAATGCTGATTGTGCCTGGCTAGAAG
CACAAGAGGAGGAGGAGGTGGGTTTTCCAGTCACACCTCAGGTACCTTTAAGACCAATGACTTACAAGGC
AGCTGTAGATCTTAGCCACTTTTTAAAAGAAAAGGGGGGACTGGAAGGGCTAATTCACTCCCAACGAAGA
CAAGATATCCTTGATCTGTGGATCTACCACACACAAGGCTACTTCCCTGATTGGCAGAACTACACACCAG
GGCCAGGGATCAGATATCCACTGACCTTTGGATGGTGCTACAAGCTAGTACCAGTTGAGCAAGAGAAGGT
AGAAGAAGCCAATGAAGGAGAGAACACCCGCTTGTTACACCCTGTGAGCCTGCATGGGATGGATGACCCG
GAGAGAGAAGTATTAGAGTGGAGGTTTGACAGCCGCCTAGCATTTCATCACATGGCCCGAGAGCTGCATC
CGGACTGTACTGGGTCTCTCTGGTTAGACCAGATCTGAGCCTGGGAGCTCTCTGGCTAACTAGGGAACCC
ACTGCTTAAGCCTCAATAAAGCTTGCCTTGAGTGCTTCAAGTAGTGTGTGCCCGTCTGTTGTGTGACTCT
GGTAACTAGAGATCCCTCAGACCCTTTTAGTCAGTGTGGAAAATCTCTAGCAGGGCCCGTTTAAACCCGC
TGATCAGCCTCGACTGTGCCTTCTAGTTGCCAGCCATCTGTTGTTTGCCCCTCCCCCGTGCCTTCCTTGA
CCCTGGAAGGTGCCACTCCCACTGTCCTTTCCTAATAAAATGAGGAAATTGCATCGCATTGTCTGAGTAG
GTGTCATTCTATTCTGGGGGGTGGGGTGGGGCAGGACAGCAAGGGGGAGGATTGGGAAGACAATAGCAGG
CATGCTGGGGATGCGGTGGGCTCTATGGCTTCTGAGGCGGAAAGAACCAGCTGGGGCTCTAGGGGGTATC
CCC
[124 nt withheld, positions 6724-6847]
C
[91 nt withheld, positions 6849-6939]
A
[49 nt withheld, positions 6941-6989]
CCTTTGACGTTGGAGTCCACGTTCTTT
[37 nt withheld, positions 7017-7053]
ACCCTATCTCGGTCTATTCTTTTGATTTATAAGGGATTTTGCCGATTTCGGCCTATTGGTTAAAAAATGA
GCTGATTTAACAAAAATTTAACGCGAATTAATTCTGTGGAATGTGTGTCAGTTAGGGTGTGGAAAGTCCC
CAGGCTCCCCAGCAGGCAGAAGTATGCAAAGCATGCATCTCAATTAGTCAGCAACCAGGTGTGGAAAGTC
CCCAGGCTCCCCAGCAGGCAGAAGTATGCAAAGCATGCATCTCAATTAGTCAGCAACCATAGTCCCGCCC
CTAACTCCGCCCATCCCGCCCCTAACTCCGCCCAGTTCCGCCCATTCTCCGCCCCATGGCTGACTAATTT
TTTTTATTTATGCAGAGGCCGAGGCCGCCTCTGCCTCTGAGCTATTCCAGAAGTAGTGAGGAGGCTTTTT
TGGAGGCCTAGGCTTTTGCAAAAAGCTCCCGGGAGCTTGTATATCCATTTTCGGATCTGATCAGCACGTG
TTGACAATTAATCATCGGCATAGTATATCGGCATAGTATAATACGACAAGGTGAGGAACTAAACCATGGC
CAAGTTGACCAGTGCCGTTCCGGTGCTCACCGCGCGCGACGTCGCCGGAGCGGTCGAGTTCTGGACCGAC
CGGCTCGGGTTCTCCCGGGACTTCGTGGAGGACGACTTCGCCGGTGTGGTCCGGGACGACGTGACCCTGT
TCATCAGCGCGGTCCAGGACCAGGTGGTGCCGGACAACACCCTGGCCTGGGTGTGGGTGCGCGGCCTGGA
CGAGCTGTACGCCGAGTGGTCGGAGGTCGTGTCCACGAACTTCCGGGACGCCTCCGGGCCGGCCATGACC
GAGATCGGCGAGCAGCCGTGGGGGCGGGAGTTCGCCCTGCGCGACCCGGCCGGCAACTGCGTGCACTTCG
TGGCCGAGGAGCAGGACTGACACGTGCTACGAGATTTCGATTCCACCGCCGCCTTCTATGAAAGGTTGGG
CTTCGGAATCGTTTTCCGGGACGCCGGCTGGATGATCCTCCAGCGCGGGGATCTCATGCTGGAGTTCTTC
GCCCACCCCAACTTGTTTATTGCAGCTTATAATGGTTACAAATAAAGCAATAGCATCACAAATTTCACAA
ATAAAGCATTTTTTTCACTGCATTCTAGTTGTGGTTTGTCCAAACTCATCAATGTATCTTATCATGTCTG
TATACCGTCGACCTCTAGCTAGAGCTTGGCGTAATCATGGTCATAGCTGTTTCCTGTGTGAAATTGTTAT
CCGCTCACAATTCCACACAACATACGAGCCGGAAGCATAAAGTGTAAAGCCTGGGGTGCCTAATGAGTGA
GCTAACTCACATTAATTGCGTTGCGCTCACTGCCCGCTTTCCAGTCGGGAAACCTGTCGTGCCAGCTGCA
TTAATGAATCGGCCAACGCGCGGGGAGAGGCGGTTTGCGTATTGGGCGCTCTTCCGCTTCCTCGCTCACT
GACTCGCTGCGCTCGGTCGTTCGGCTGCGGCGAGCGGTATCAGCTCACTCAAAGGCGGTAATACGGTTAT
CCACAGAATCAGGGGATAACGCAGGAAAGAACATGTGAGCAAAAGGCCAGCAAAAGGCCAGGAACCGTAA
AAAGGCCGCGTTGCTGGCGTTTTTCCATAGGCTCCGCCCCCCTGACGAGCATCACAAAAATCGACGCTCA
AGTCAGAGGTGGCGAAACCCGACAGGACTATAAAGATACCAGGCGTTTCCCCCTGGAAGCTCCCTCGTGC
GCTCTCCTGTTCCGACCCTGCCGCTTACCGGATACCTGTCCGCCTTTCTCCCTTCGGGAAGCGTGGCGCT
TTCTCATAGCTCACGCTGTAGGTATCTCAGTTCGGTGTAGGTCGTTCGCTCCAAGCTGGGCTGTGTGCAC
GAACCCCCCGTTCAGCCCGACCGCTGCGCCTTATCCGGTAACTATCGTCTTGAGTCCAACCCGGTAAGAC
ACGACTTATCGCCACTGGCAGCAGCCACTGGTAACAGGATTAGCAGAGCGAGGTATGTAGGCGGTGCTAC
AGAGTTCTTGAAGTGGTGGCCTAACTACGGCTACACTAGAAGAACAGTATTTGGTATCTGCGCTCTGCTG
AAGCCAGTTACCTTCGGAAAAAGAGTTGGTAGCTCTTGATCCGGCAAACAAACCACCGCTGGTAGCGGTG
GTTTTTTTGTTTGCAAGCAGCAGATTACGCGCAGAAAAAAAGGATCTCAAGAAGATCCTTTGATCTTTTC
TACGGGGTCTGACGCTCAGTGGAACGAAAACTCACGTTAAGGGATTTTGGTCATGAGATTATCAAAAAGG
ATCTTCACCTAGATCCTTTTAAATTAAAAATGAAGTTTTAAATCAATCTAAAGTATATATGAGTAAACTT
GGTCTGACAGTTACCAATGCTTAATCAGTGAGGCACCTATCTCAGCGATCTGTCTATTTCGTTCATCCAT
AGTTGCCTGACTCCCCGTCGTGTAGATAACTACGATACGGGAGGGCTTACCATCTGGCCCCAGTGCTGCA
ATGATACCGCGAGACCCACGCTCACCGGCTCCAGATTTATCAGCAATAAACCAGCCAGCCGGAAGGGCCG
AGCGCAGAAGTGGTCCTGCAACTTTATCCGCCTCCATCCAGTCTATTAATTGTTGCCGGGAAGCTAGAGT
AAGTAGTTCGCCAGTTAATAGTTTGCGCAACGTTGTTGCCATTGCTACAGGCATCGTGGTGTCACGCTCG
TCGTTTGGTATGGCTTCATTCAGCTCCGGTTCCCAACGATCAAGGCGAGTTACATGATCCCCCATGTTGT
GCAAAAAAGCGGTTAGCTCCTTCGGTCCTCCGATCGTTGTCAGAAGTAAGTTGGCCGCAGTGTTATCACT
CATGGTTATGGCAGCACTGCATAATTCTCTTACTGTCATGCCATCCGTAAGATGCTTTTCTGTGACTGGT
GAGTACTCAACCAAGTCATTCTGAGAATAGTGTATGCGGCGACCGAGTTGCTCTTGCCCGGCGTCAATAC
GGGATAATACCGCGCCACATAGCAGAACTTTAAAAGTGCTCATCATTGGAAAACGTTCTTCGGGGCGAAA
ACTCTCAAGGATCTTACCGCTGTTGAGATCCAGTTCGATGTAACCCACTCGTGCACCCAACTGATCTTCA
GCATCTTTTACTTTCACCAGCGTTTCTGGGTGAGCAAAAACAGGAAGGCAAAATGCCGCAAAAAAGGGAA
TAAGGGCGACACGGAAATGTTGAATACTCATACTCTTCCTTTTTCAATATTATTGAAGCATTTATCAGGG
TTATTGTCTCATGAGCGGATACATATTTGAATGTATTTAGAAAAATAAACAAATAGGGGTTCCGCGCACA
TTTCCCCGAAAAGTGCCACCTGAC
