>Addgene plasmid #70270 | pLV-tetO-Gata3 | depositor partial sequence | sequence record 126372 | 5' Sequencing data (Primer CMV promoter)
GATTTTTCTTTCCTCCCTAAACCCTCCTTTTTGCTCTCCTTTTCTATACCCTTAACTGCAAACAAACCAT
TAAACGACCCCTCTCCTGGGCCTCCGACGGCAGGAGTCCGCGGACCTCCCAGGCCGACAGCCCTCCCTCT
ACCCGCGAGGGTTCCGGGCCGGGCGAGAGGGCGCGAGCACAGCCGAGGACATGGAGGTGACTGCGGACCA
GCCGCGCTGGGTGAGCCACCATCACCCCGCGGTCCTCAACGGTCAGCACCCAGACACGCACCACCCGGGC
CTCGGCCATTCGTACATGGAAGCTCAGTATCCGCTGACGGAAGAGGTGGACGTACTTTTTAACATCGATG
GTCAAGGCAACCACGTCCCGTCCTACTACGGAAACTCCGTCAGGGCTACGGTGCAGAGGTATCCTCCGAC
CCACCACGGGAGCCAGGTATGCCGCCCGCCTCTGCTGCACGGATCTCTGCCCTGGCTGGATGGCGGCAAA
GCCCTGAGCAGCCACCACACCGCCTCGCCCTGGAACCTCAGCCCCTTCTCCAAGACGTCCATCCACCACG
GCTCTCCGGGGCCTCTGTCCGTTTACCCTCCGGCTTCATCCTCTTCTCTGGCGGCCGGCCACTCCAGTCC
TCATCTCTTCACCTTCCCGCCCACCCCGCCGAAAGACGTCTCCCCAGACCCGTCGCTGTCCACCCCGGGA
TCCGCCGGGTCGGCCAGGCAAGATGAGAAAGAGTGCCTCAAGTATCAGGTGCAGCTGCCAGATAGCATGA
AGCTGGAGACGTCTCACTCTCGAGGCAGCATGACCACC
