>Addgene plasmid #70270 | pLV-tetO-Gata3 | depositor partial sequence | sequence record 126373 | 3' Sequencing data (Primer WPRE)
GTCATCTTTCACAATTTTGTATCCAGAGGTTGATTATCGATAAGCTTGATATCGAATTCCTTCTTTCTTT
TTTTTTTTTTTAAATGCATCAAACAACTGAAGGGAAACAAAACTGACAGTGTGCCCATTTGGACATCAGA
CTTAGTGGTTTCTTCTGTATCTCCATACTTTAATCCCCCTATATTCCTTAAAACTCTTGGCGTCCTTCAT
GCCTTTCTTACAGCTATCCAGGTACAATAAAGTCTTCCTCAAATGTACAGTATTTCTTACAATATAAGTT
ATATGCAATGTTCAGCAATATTTTTTTCACAGCACTAGAGACCCTGTTAAATAGGGAATATGAGTCTGAA
TGGCTTATTCACAAATGGGATCCGGATTCAGTGGTTGGAATGCAGACACCACCTCGAGCTCCTTTGAAAA
AAGAAGCAAACATTTTGCTTTCTGCCTTCAAAAACACAGATCTGTCGCTTTCGGGCTTCATGATACTGCT
CCTGCGAAAAACGCAAGTAGAAGGGGTCGGAGGAACTCTTCGCACACTTGGAGACTCCTCACGCATGTGG
AGCAGGGCTCTGCCTCTCTAACCCATGGCGGTGACCATGCTGGAAGGGTGGTGAGGTCCGAAGGAGAGGC
CGGAGGGCGGATGCATGGGCGTCGGTGTGGTCAGCATGTGGCTGGAGTGGCTGAAGGGAGAGATGTGGCT
CAGG
