>Addgene plasmid #70270 | pLV-tetO-Gata3 | addgene partial sequence | sequence record 129854 | LNCX 5'-AGCTCGTTTAGTGAACCGTCAGATC-3'
AGACACCGGGACCGATCCAGCCTCCGCGGCCCCGAATTCCAACTATCCCGCAAAGATTTTTCTTTCCTCC
CTAAACCCTCCTTTTTGCTCTCCTTTTCTATACCCTTAACTGCAAACAAACCATTAAACGACCCCTCTCC
TGGGCCTCCGACGGCAGGAGTCCGCGGACCTCCCAGGCCGACAGCCCTCCCTCTACCCGCGAGGGTTCCG
GGCCGGGCGAGAGGGCGCGAGCACAGCCGAGGACATGGAGGTGACTGCGGACCAGCCGCGCTGGGTGAGC
CACCATCACCCCGCGGTCCTCAACGGTCAGCACCCAGACACGCACCACCCGGGCCTCGGCCATTCGTACA
TGGAAGCTCAGTATCCGCTGACGGAAGAGGTGGACGTACTTTTTAACATCGATGGTCAAGGCAACCACGT
CCCGTCCTACTACGGAAACTCCGTCAGGGCTACGGTGCAGAGGTATCCTCCGACCCACCACGGGAGCCAG
GTATGCCGCCCGCCTCTGCTGCACGGATCTCTGCCCTGGCTGGATGGCGGCAAAGCCCTGAGCAGCCACC
ACACCGCCTCGCCCTGGAACCTCAGCCCCTTCTCCAAGACGTCCATCCACCACGGCTCTCCGGGGCCTCT
GTCCGTTTACCCTCCGGCTTCATCCTCTTCTCTGGCGGCCGGCCACTCCAGTCCTCATCTCTTCACCTTC
CCGCCCACCCCGCCGAAAGACGTCTCCCCAGACCCGTCGCTGTCCACCCCGGGATCCGCCGGGTCGGCCA
GGCAAGATGAGAA
