>Addgene plasmid #70270 | pLV-tetO-Gata3 | addgene partial sequence | sequence record 129855 | WPRE-R 5'-CATAGCGTAAAAGGAGCAACA-3'
ATCCAGAGGTTGATTATCGATAAGCTTGATATCGAATTCCTTCTTTCTTTTTTTTTTTTTTAAATGCATC
AAACAACTGAAGGGAAACAAAACTGACAGTGTGCCCATTTGGACATCAGACTTAGTGGTTTCTTCTGTAT
CTCCATACTTTAATCCCCCTATATTCCTTAAAACTCTTGGCGTCCTTCATGCCTTTCTTACAGCTATCCA
GGTACAATAAAGTCTTCCTCAAATGTACAGTATTTCTTACAATATAAGTTATATGCAATGTTCAGCAATA
TTTTTTTCACAGCACTAGAGACCCTGTTAAATAGGGAATATGAGTCTGAATGGCTTATTCACAAATGGGA
TCCGGATTCAGTGGTTGGAATGCAGACACCACCTCGAGCTCCTTTGAAAAAAGAAGCAAACATTTTGCTT
TCTGCCTTCAAAAACACAGATCTGTCGCTTTCGGGCTTCATGATACTGCTCCTGCGAAAAACGCAAGTAG
AAGGGGTCGGAGGAACTCTTCGCACACTTGGAGACTCCTCACGCATGTGGAGCAGGGCTCTGCCTCTCTA
ACCCATGGCGGTGACCATGCTGGAAGGGTGGTGAGGTCCGAAGGAGAGGCCGGAGGGCGGATGCATGGGC
GTCGGTGTGGTCAGCATGTGGCTGGAGTGGCTGAAGGGAGAGATGTGGCTCAGGGATGACATGTGTCTGG
AGAGAGCGGCCGGGTTGAAGGAGCTGCTCTTGGGGAAGTCCTCCAGCGCGTCATGCACCTTTTTGCACTT
TTTCGATTTGCTAGACATCTTCCGGTTTCGGGTCTGGATGCCTTCTTTCTTCATAGTCAGG
